>Addgene plasmid #161254 | pDONR221-SLC34A2_STOP | addgene full sequence | sequence record 479339 | Addgene NGS Result
GTCCTGCTGCTCCCTCCAGGTACTTATCAGGGTTTGGCTGTGCGTCGCCCAGCTCAGGCCATGGTGCCAT
GGTGGAGCCTGCTTTTTTGTACAAAGTTGGCATTATAAAAAAGCATTGCTCATCAATGTGTTGCAACGAA
CAGGTCACTATCAGTCAAAATAAAATCATTATTTGGGGCCCGAGCTTAAGACTGGCCGTCGTTTTACAAC
GTCGTGACTGGGAAAACATCCATGCTAGCGTTAACGCGAGAGTAGGGAACTGCCAGGCATCAAATAAAAC
GAAAGGCTCAGTCGGAAGACTGGGCCTTTCGTTTTATCTGTTGTTTGTCGGTGAACGCTCTCCTGAGTAG
GACAAATCCGCCGGGAGCGGATTTGAACGTTGTGAAGCAACGGCCCGGAGGGTGGCGGGCAGGACGCCCG
CCATAAACTGCCAGGCATCAAACTAAGCAGAAGGCCATCCTGACGGATGGCCTTTTTGCGTTTCTACAAA
CTCTTCCTGGCTAGCGGTACGCGTATTAATTGCGTTGCGCTCACTGCCCGCTTTCCAGTCGGGAAACCTG
TCGTGCCAGCTGCATTAATGAATCGGCCAACGCGCGGGGAGAGGCGGTTTGCGTATTGGGCGCTCTTCCG
CTTCCTCGCTCACTGACTCGCTGCGCTCGGTCGTTCGGCTGCGGCGAGCGGTATCAGCTCACTCAAAGGC
GGTAATACGGTTATCCACAGAATCAGGGGATAACGCAGGAAAGAACATGTGAGCAAAAGGCCAGCAAAAG
GCCAGGAACCGTAAAAAGGCCGCGTTGCTGGCGTTTTTCCATAGGCTCCGCCCCCCTGACGAGCATCACA
AAAATCGACGCTCAAGTCAGAGGTGGCGAAACCCGACAGGACTATAAAGATACCAGGCGTTTCCCCCTGG
AAGCTCCCTCGTGCGCTCTCCTGTTCCGACCCTGCCGCTTACCGGATACCTGTCCGCCTTTCTCCCTTCG
GGAAGCGTGGCGCTTTCTCATAGCTCACGCTGTAGGTATCTCAGTTCGGTGTAGGTCGTTCGCTCCAAGC
TGGGCTGTGTGCACGAACCCCCCGTTCAGCCCGACCGCTGCGCCTTATCCGGTAACTATCGTCTTGAGTC
CAACCCGGTAAGACACGACTTATCGCCACTGGCAGCAGCCACTGGTAACAGGATTAGCAGAGCGAGGTAT
GTAGGCGGTGCTACAGAGTTCTTGAAGTGGTGGCCTAACTACGGCTACACTAGAAGAACAGTATTTGGTA
TCTGCGCTCTGCTGAAGCCAGTTACCTTCGGAAAAAGAGTTGGTAGCTCTTGATCCGGCAAACAAACCAC
CGCTGGTAGCGGTGGTTTTTTTGTTTGCAAGCAGCAGATTACGCGCAGAAAAAAAGGATCTCAAGAAGAT
CCTTTGATCTTTTCTACGGGGTCTGACGCTCAGTGGAACGACGCGTAACTCACGTTAAGGGATTTTGGTC
ATGAGCTTGCGCCGTCCCGTCAAGTCAGCGTAATGCTCTGCCAGTGTTACAACCAATTAACCAATTCTGA
TTAGAAAAACTCATCGAGCATCAAATGAAACTGCAATTTATTCATATCAGGATTATCAATACCATATTTT
TGAAAAAGCCGTTTCTGTAATGAAGGAGAAAACTCACCGAGGCAGTTCCATAGGATGGCAAGATCCTGGT
ATCGGTCTGCGATTCCGACTCGTCCAACATCAATACAACCTATTAATTTCCCCTCGTCAAAAATAAGGTT
ATCAAGTGAGAAATCACCATGAGTGACGACTGAATCCGGTGAGAATGGCAAAAGTTTATGCATTTCTTTC
CAGACTTGTTCAACAGGCCAGCCATTACGCTCGTCATCAAAATCACTCGCATCAACCAAACCGTTATTCA
TTCGTGATTGCGCCTGAGCGAGACGAAATACGCGATCGCTGTTAAAAGGACAATTACAAACAGGAATCGA
ATGCAACCGGCGCAGGAACACTGCCAGCGCATCAACAATATTTTCACCTGAATCAGGATATTCTTCTAAT
ACCTGGAATGCTGTTTTTCCGGGGATCGCAGTGGTGAGTAACCATGCATCATCAGGAGTACGGATAAAAT
GCTTGATGGTCGGAAGAGGCATAAATTCCGTCAGCCAGTTTAGTCTGACCATCTCATCTGTAACATCATT
GGCAACGCTACCTTTGCCATGTTTCAGAAACAACTCTGGCGCATCGGGCTTCCCATACAAGCGATAGATT
GTCGCACCTGATTGCCCGACATTATCGCGAGCCCATTTATACCCATATAAATCAGCATCCATGTTGGAAT
TTAATCGCGGCCTCGACGTTTCCCGTTGAATATGGCTCATAACACCCCTTGTATTACTGTTTATGTAAGC
AGACAGTTTTATTGTTCATGATGATATATTTTTATCTTGTGCAATGTAACATCAGAGATTTTGAGACACG
GGCCAGAGCTGCCAGGAAACAGCTATGACCATGTAATACGACTCACTATAGGGGATATCAGCTGGATGGC
AAATAATGATTTTATTTTGACTGATAGTGACCTGTTCGTTGCAACAAATTGATAAGCAATGCTTTCTTAT
AATGCCAACTTTGTACAAGAAAGCTGGGTCTTACAGGGCGGTGCACTCTGTCTTGGAATCGCTTGCTGGC
ACCTCTCCCTGTGCCTCCCTAGAGATTGTGATGTTGTCGAAGGTCTCGGGGGCCTTCACTGGCACATCCT
GTCCCTCCTGTGCCTCCTCCAGGTCCTCGCAACACTTGGAGCACCTGCAACACTTTGGGCAATCGCACAG
CAGGCAACATGCCCTGCAGCACACCCGGCAACAGCAACAGCAGCGCATCTGGAAACAGCCGGTAAACTTG
GACACCACGGCGTCCCAGGGCTTCAGGCTCCTCATCCACAGTGGCAGAAAATTCCAGTTCTGCAGCTTCT
TAGGCAGCACGCGTGGGCACCTGCTCTGCAGCAGTCTCAGGCACAGCACCAGGATGATGATGAACACCAC
GGGCACGCCCACTCCCACCAGCACCCGCCATCCTGCCAGAGACAGGCCAAACACGGTCAGTGGGATCAGA
AAGAAAAAGATGATCAGATAGAACACGGCAAACCACCGGTACTTGGCGGAGATGTTGCCCAGGCCCTTGG
CCATTCTGATTGGCAGCCGGGTGAAAGGGATGGGATACCACAGCAGGATGCCGCTGATATTGAAAAAGAA
GTGGCACAGGGCGATCTGCAGAGAGGATCTCAGGGCGTTTCCAGGGGATGCCAGGGCGGCCAGGATTGCT
GTGGTTGTGGTGCCGATATTGCTGCCCAGTGTCAGAGGATAGGCCCGCTCGATGGTGATCACGCCGATTC
CGATCAGTGGTGTCAGGGCGCTGGTGAACACGCTAGAGGACTGCACGATGAAGGTCATTCCTGCTCCCAC
CAGGATTGCCAGGTATCCGGTCAGCCAGGCGAATGGAAAAGGGAAGTCGGTGTTGATTGTCTTCTTGATC
ACTGTTGCCACCTGTCCCTTCAGCACGCTTCCCAGGATCTTCACGATCATGATCAGGCAGCCGCACAGCA
CCAGCAGAGACAGGATCAGCAGGATGGTGCCCACGGCCAGATCGGGCAGGTGGAAATTCACAAAGATGTG
CTGGCACTTGGCGATGTTCTCCTTATATGTCACATTCTTCATGGTCCAGTTCTGGATGCCGTCTGTCCAG
CACAGAGAAGGGGATGTACAATTGGCGGTGGAGGGCACTGTCACATTGATCTGGGTCTTGTTTGTGAAGG
TCTTACACCAGATCTTCACCAGGCTCTTATTCTTGGCCTTCTCATCGTTCATGGCGATCTGAGAGATCAC
TTTCTTGTCCAGCTGCACGATCAGCTTGGTGAAGGGCTTTGTGATCACTTTCAGCAGGTCAGGGGCGTCC
TCGCCATTCTTAAAGTGGAAAGACTCCACGATCAGCTGTGTGATGATCTCCAGGTAGTGGGTGGCCACCT
CCACAGGCAGCAGCACCAGCACGGACAGCCAGTTAAAGAAATCGTGCACGGTTGCTCCGGCGAAGGCTCT
CCGAAACTCAGAGCGGTCGCCCACTTGCATCAGGGCCACGATTGTATTGGTGATGGATGTGCCGATGTTG
GCGCCCATGATGATAGGGATGGCGGCCCTCACGGTCAGCAGGCTAGAGGACACCATGCTCACCACGATGC
TTGTAGAGGTGCTAGAGGACTGCACCAGCACGGTCACCAGCACGCCGATGACCAGTCCCAGCAGTGGATT
AGACATGATGCTAGAGTTGGAAAAGAACTGTCCTGCCATCTTGCCTCCCACCAGCTGGAAGGCGGAGCTC
AGGATATCCAGGGAGCACACGAAGAAGTACAGAAAGCCCAGCAGCAGGATCAGTCTGCCGATGCCCTGGA
AGAAGCACAGGATCTTGCCCTTGGTATCCCGCTCGCTCCACTTGATGCCAGAGTCCTGCAGTGTTGGCAG
ATTCCAAGGATCGTCCACCTCGGTGGGCTCGTCGATCAGTGTGGCGGTGGAATAGCTTGGCAGCAGCTCG
ATCTTTGTCACAGGGGCCTCGGTATTATCTGTCTTGTTGGTCTCCTTGCTCTTGTCGGGTGCGGTTGGCT
GCT
Features (pLannotate 1.2.2; 10 found; start..end, strand, type, name):
     76..175     -  protein_bind   attL1: mutant version of attL; recombination site for the Gateway® LR reaction LR Clonase™
    191..227     +  CDS            lacZα (fragment): LacZα fragment of β-galactosidase; lacZ fragment
    274..317     -  terminator     rrnB T1 terminator: Escherichia coli rrnB; transcription terminator T1 from the E. coli rrnB gene
    449..476     +  terminator     rrnB T2 terminator: transcription terminator T2 from the E. coli rrnB gene
    531..623     -  CDS            lacI (fragment): lac repressor; lacI; The lac repressor binds to the lac operator to inhibit transcription in E. coli. This inhibition can be relieved by adding lactose or isopropyl-β-D-thiogalactopyranoside (IPTG).
    806..1394    -  rep_origin     ori: high-copy-number ColE1/pMB1/pBR322/pUC origin of replication
   1541..2350    -  CDS            KanR: aminoglycoside phosphotransferase; aph(3')-Ia; confers resistance to kanamycin in bacteria or G418 (Geneticin®) in eukaryotes
   2484..2502    +  promoter       T7 promoter: promoter for bacteriophage T7 RNA polymerase
   2520..2619    +  protein_bind   attL2: mutant version of attL; recombination site for the Gateway® LR reaction LR Clonase™
   2624..70      -  CDS            SLC34A2 (across the origin): NPT2B_HUMAN - Experimental evidence at protein level: Swiss-Prot protein existence level 1. May be involved in actively transporting phosphate into cells via Na(+) cotransport. It may be the main phosphate transport protein in the intestinal brush border membrane. May have a role in the synthesis of surfactant in lungs' alveoli. From Homo sapiens (Human).
