>Addgene plasmid #161254 | pDONR221-SLC34A2_STOP | analyzer sequence | sequence record 312442
CTTTCCTGCGTTATCCCCTGATTCTGTGGATAACCGTATTACCGCCTTTGAGTGAGCTGATACCGCTCGC
CGCAGCCGAACGACCGAGCGCAGCGAGTCAGTGAGCGAGGAAGCGGAAGAGCGCCCAATACGCAAACCGC
CTCTCCCCGCGCGTTGGCCGATTCATTAATGCAGCTGGCACGACAGGTTTCCCGACTGGAAAGCGGGCAG
TGAGCGCAACGCAATTAATACGCGTACCGCTAGCCAGGAAGAGTTTGTAGAAACGCAAAAAGGCCATCCG
TCAGGATGGCCTTCTGCTTAGTTTGATGCCTGGCAGTTTATGGCGGGCGTCCTGCCCGCCACCCTCCGGG
CCGTTGCTTCACAACGTTCAAATCCGCTCCCGGCGGATTTGTCCTACTCAGGAGAGCGTTCACCGACAAA
CAACAGATAAAACGAAAGGCCCAGTCTTCCGACTGAGCCTTTCGTTTTATTTGATGCCTGGCAGTTCCCT
ACTCTCGCGTTAACGCTAGCATGGATGTTTTCCCAGTCACGACGTTGTAAAACGACGGCCAGTCTTAAGC
TCGGGCCCCAAATAATGATTTTATTTTGACTGATAGTGACCTGTTCGTTGCAACACATTGATGAGCAATG
CTTTTTTATAATGCCAACTTTGTACAAAAAAGCAGGCTCCACCATGGCACCATGGCCTGAGCTGGGCGAC
GCACAGCCAAACCCTGATAAGTACCTGGAGGGAGCAGCAGGACAGCAGCCAACCGCACCCGACAAGAGCA
AGGAGACCAACAAGACAGATAATACCGAGGCCCCTGTGACAAAGATCGAGCTGCTGCCAAGCTATTCCAC
CGCCACACTGATCGACGAGCCCACCGAGGTGGACGATCCTTGGAATCTGCCAACACTGCAGGACTCTGGC
ATCAAGTGGAGCGAGCGGGATACCAAGGGCAAGATCCTGTGCTTCTTCCAGGGCATCGGCAGACTGATCC
TGCTGCTGGGCTTTCTGTACTTCTTCGTGTGCTCCCTGGATATCCTGAGCTCCGCCTTCCAGCTGGTGGG
AGGCAAGATGGCAGGACAGTTCTTTTCCAACTCTAGCATCATGTCTAATCCACTGCTGGGACTGGTCATC
GGCGTGCTGGTGACCGTGCTGGTGCAGTCCTCTAGCACCTCTACAAGCATCGTGGTGAGCATGGTGTCCT
CTAGCCTGCTGACCGTGAGGGCCGCCATCCCTATCATCATGGGCGCCAACATCGGCACATCCATCACCAA
TACAATCGTGGCCCTGATGCAAGTGGGCGACCGCTCTGAGTTTCGGAGAGCCTTCGCCGGAGCAACCGTG
CACGATTTCTTTAACTGGCTGTCCGTGCTGGTGCTGCTGCCTGTGGAGGTGGCCACCCACTACCTGGAGA
TCATCACACAGCTGATCGTGGAGTCTTTCCACTTTAAGAATGGCGAGGACGCCCCTGACCTGCTGAAAGT
GATCACAAAGCCCTTCACCAAGCTGATCGTGCAGCTGGACAAGAAAGTGATCTCTCAGATCGCCATGAAC
GATGAGAAGGCCAAGAATAAGAGCCTGGTGAAGATCTGGTGTAAGACCTTCACAAACAAGACCCAGATCA
ATGTGACAGTGCCCTCCACCGCCAATTGTACATCCCCTTCTCTGTGCTGGACAGACGGCATCCAGAACTG
GACCATGAAGAATGTGACATATAAGGAGAACATCGCCAAGTGCCAGCACATCTTTGTGAATTTCCACCTG
CCCGATCTGGCCGTGGGCACCATCCTGCTGATCCTGTCTCTGCTGGTGCTGTGCGGCTGCCTGATCATGA
TCGTGAAGATCCTGGGAAGCGTGCTGAAGGGACAGGTGGCAACAGTGATCAAGAAGACAATCAACACCGA
CTTCCCTTTTCCATTCGCCTGGCTGACCGGATACCTGGCAATCCTGGTGGGAGCAGGAATGACCTTCATC
GTGCAGTCCTCTAGCGTGTTCACCAGCGCCCTGACACCACTGATCGGAATCGGCGTGATCACCATCGAGC
GGGCCTATCCTCTGACACTGGGCAGCAATATCGGCACCACAACCACAGCAATCCTGGCCGCCCTGGCATC
CCCTGGAAACGCCCTGAGATCCTCTCTGCAGATCGCCCTGTGCCACTTCTTTTTCAATATCAGCGGCATC
CTGCTGTGGTATCCCATCCCTTTCACCCGGCTGCCAATCAGAATGGCCAAGGGCCTGGGCAACATCTCCG
CCAAGTACCGGTGGTTTGCCGTGTTCTATCTGATCATCTTTTTCTTTCTGATCCCACTGACCGTGTTTGG
CCTGTCTCTGGCAGGATGGCGGGTGCTGGTGGGAGTGGGCGTGCCCGTGGTGTTCATCATCATCCTGGTG
CTGTGCCTGAGACTGCTGCAGAGCAGGTGCCCACGCGTGCTGCCTAAGAAGCTGCAGAACTGGAATTTTC
TGCCACTGTGGATGAGGAGCCTGAAGCCCTGGGACGCCGTGGTGTCCAAGTTTACCGGCTGTTTCCAGAT
GCGCTGCTGTTGCTGTTGCCGGGTGTGCTGCAGGGCATGTTGCCTGCTGTGCGATTGCCCAAAGTGTTGC
AGGTGCTCCAAGTGTTGCGAGGACCTGGAGGAGGCACAGGAGGGACAGGATGTGCCAGTGAAGGCCCCCG
AGACCTTCGACAACATCACAATCTCTAGGGAGGCACAGGGAGAGGTGCCAGCAAGCGATTCCAAGACAGA
GTGCACCGCCCTGTAAGACCCAGCTTTCTTGTACAAAGTTGGCATTATAAGAAAGCATTGCTTATCAATT
TGTTGCAACGAACAGGTCACTATCAGTCAAAATAAAATCATTATTTGCCATCCAGCTGATATCCCCTATA
GTGAGTCGTATTACATGGTCATAGCTGTTTCCTGGCAGCTCTGGCCCGTGTCTCAAAATCTCTGATGTTA
CATTGCACAAGATAAAATAATATCATCATGAACAATAAAACTGTCTGCTTACATAAACAGTAATACAAGG
GGTGTTATGAGCCATATTCAACGGGAAACGTCGAGGCCGCGATTAAATTCCAACATGGATGCTGATTTAT
ATGGGTATAAATGGGCTCGCGATAATGTCGGGCAATCAGGTGCGACAATCTATCGCTTGTATGGGAAGCC
CGATGCGCCAGAGTTGTTTCTGAAACATGGCAAAGGTAGCGTTGCCAATGATGTTACAGATGAGATGGTC
AGACTAAACTGGCTGACGGAATTTATGCCTCTTCCGACCATCAAGCATTTTATCCGTACTCCTGATGATG
CATGGTTACTCACCACTGCGATCCCCGGAAAAACAGCATTCCAGGTATTAGAAGAATATCCTGATTCAGG
TGAAAATATTGTTGATGCGCTGGCAGTGTTCCTGCGCCGGTTGCATTCGATTCCTGTTTGTAATTGTCCT
TTTAACAGCGATCGCGTATTTCGTCTCGCTCAGGCGCAATCACGAATGAATAACGGTTTGGTTGATGCGA
GTGATTTTGATGACGAGCGTAATGGCTGGCCTGTTGAACAAGTCTGGAAAGAAATGCATAAACTTTTGCC
ATTCTCACCGGATTCAGTCGTCACTCATGGTGATTTCTCACTTGATAACCTTATTTTTGACGAGGGGAAA
TTAATAGGTTGTATTGATGTTGGACGAGTCGGAATCGCAGACCGATACCAGGATCTTGCCATCCTATGGA
ACTGCCTCGGTGAGTTTTCTCCTTCATTACAGAAACGGCTTTTTCAAAAATATGGTATTGATAATCCTGA
TATGAATAAATTGCAGTTTCATTTGATGCTCGATGAGTTTTTCTAATCAGAATTGGTTAATTGGTTGTAA
CACTGGCAGAGCATTACGCTGACTTGACGGGACGGCGCAAGCTCATGACCAAAATCCCTTAACGTGAGTT
ACGCGTCGTTCCACTGAGCGTCAGACCCCGTAGAAAAGATCAAAGGATCTTCTTGAGATCCTTTTTTTCT
GCGCGTAATCTGCTGCTTGCAAACAAAAAAACCACCGCTACCAGCGGTGGTTTGTTTGCCGGATCAAGAG
CTACCAACTCTTTTTCCGAAGGTAACTGGCTTCAGCAGAGCGCAGATACCAAATACTGTTCTTCTAGTGT
AGCCGTAGTTAGGCCACCACTTCAAGAACTCTGTAGCACCGCCTACATACCTCGCTCTGCTAATCCTGTT
ACCAGTGGCTGCTGCCAGTGGCGATAAGTCGTGTCTTACCGGGTTGGACTCAAGACGATAGTTACCGGAT
AAGGCGCAGCGGTCGGGCTGAACGGGGGGTTCGTGCACACAGCCCAGCTTGGAGCGAACGACCTACACCG
AACTGAGATACCTACAGCGTGAGCTATGAGAAAGCGCCACGCTTCCCGAAGGGAGAAAGGCGGACAGGTA
TCCGGTAAGCGGCAGGGTCGGAACAGGAGAGCGCACGAGGGAGCTTCCAGGGGGAAACGCCTGGTATCTT
TATAGTCCTGTCGGGTTTCGCCACCTCTGACTTGAGCGTCGATTTTTGTGATGCTCGTCAGGGGGGCGGA
GCCTATGGAAAAACGCCAGCAACGCGGCCTTTTTACGGTTCCTGGCCTTTTGCTGGCCTTTTGCTCACAT
GTT
Features (pLannotate 1.2.2; 10 found; start..end, strand, type, name):
    121..213     +  CDS            lacI (fragment): lac repressor; lacI; The lac repressor binds to the lac operator to inhibit transcription in E. coli. This inhibition can be relieved by adding lactose or isopropyl-β-D-thiogalactopyranoside (IPTG).
    268..295     -  terminator     rrnB T2 terminator: transcription terminator T2 from the E. coli rrnB gene
    427..470     +  terminator     rrnB T1 terminator: Escherichia coli rrnB; transcription terminator T1 from the E. coli rrnB gene
    517..553     -  CDS            lacZα (fragment): LacZα fragment of β-galactosidase; lacZ fragment
    569..668     +  protein_bind   attL1: mutant version of attL; recombination site for the Gateway® LR reaction LR Clonase™
    674..2743    +  CDS            SLC34A2: NPT2B_HUMAN - Experimental evidence at protein level: Swiss-Prot protein existence level 1. May be involved in actively transporting phosphate into cells via Na(+) cotransport. It may be the main phosphate transport protein in the intestinal brush border membrane. May have a role in the synthesis of surfactant in lungs' alveoli. From Homo sapiens (Human).
   2748..2847    -  protein_bind   attL2: mutant version of attL; recombination site for the Gateway® LR reaction LR Clonase™
   2865..2883    -  promoter       T7 promoter: promoter for bacteriophage T7 RNA polymerase
   3017..3826    +  CDS            KanR: aminoglycoside phosphotransferase; aph(3')-Ia; confers resistance to kanamycin in bacteria or G418 (Geneticin®) in eukaryotes
   3973..4561    +  rep_origin     ori: high-copy-number ColE1/pMB1/pBR322/pUC origin of replication
