[The description below was written by a language model from this plasmid's Addgene catalogue record and pLannotate feature annotations shown in this document.]
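Description:
pDONR221-SLC34A2_STOP is a Gateway entry clone built on the pDONR221 backbone, carrying a codon-optimized open reading frame for human SLC34A2 (also known as NaPi-IIb or NPT2b). This gene encodes a sodium-dependent phosphate cotransporter implicated in phosphate uptake at the intestinal brush border and possibly in surfactant synthesis in lung alveoli. The plasmid totals about 4.6 kb, with an insert of roughly 2.1 kb. It is maintained in E. coli through a high-copy ColE1/pUC-type origin and selected with kanamycin via an aminoglycoside phosphotransferase gene. Two sequence records are annotated, a full sequencing result and an analyzer sequence. They are the same length and show the same ten features in opposite orientation and with different start points, so they agree with each other.

The ORF sits between attL1 and attL2, which recombine with the attR sites of a destination vector in an LR Clonase reaction to transfer the coding sequence directionally. The repository lists the vector type as mammalian expression, but no eukaryotic promoter or polyadenylation signal is annotated. Expression therefore depends on the destination vector chosen. The rrnB T1 and T2 terminators lie upstream of attL1 and insulate the insert from read-through transcription in bacteria. A T7 promoter lies beyond attL2 and points back toward the insert. The short lacZα and lacI matches are backbone remnants rather than functional genes.

Because the ORF ends in a stop codon, this version suits untagged or N-terminally tagged expression. A sister clone without the stop codon exists for C-terminal fusions. The plasmid belongs to a consortium collection of solute carrier transporter clones made for functional and drug discovery studies.
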