Addgene plasmid #161254: pDONR221-SLC34A2_STOP
Purpose: Gateway entry clone with codon-optimized ORF sequence for subcloning into custom expression vectors. Contains a STOP codon at the end of the codon-optimized ORF sequence.
Depositing lab: RESOLUTE Consortium & Giulio Superti-Furga. Depositing organization: CeMM Research Center for Molecular Medicine. Publication: The RESOLUTE consortium: unlocking SLC transporters for drug discovery. Superti-Furga G, Lackner D, Wiedmer T, Ingles-Prieto A, Barbosa B, Girardi E, Goldmann U, Gurtl B, Klavins K, Klimek C, Lindinger S, Lineiro-Retes E, Muller AC, Onstein S, Redinger G, Reil D, Sedlyarov V, Wolf G, Crawford M, Everley R, ... Steppan CM. Nat Rev Drug Discov. 2020 Jul;19(7):429-430. doi: 10.1038/d41573-020-00056-6. PubMed 32265506.
Backbone
  Vector backbone: pDONR221
  Backbone manufacturer: ThermoFisher Scientific
  Backbone size w/o insert (bp): 2550
  Vector type: Mammalian Expression
Growth in bacteria
  Bacterial resistance: Kanamycin, 50 μg/mL
  Growth temperature: 37°C
  Growth strain: NEB Stable
  Copy number: High Copy
Gene/Insert
  Gene/Insert name: SLC34A2 (alt name: NAPI-3B)
  Species: H. sapiens (human)
  Insert size (bp): 2073
  Entrez Gene: SLC34A2 (a.k.a. NAPI-3B, NAPI-IIb, NPTIIb, PULAM)
  Cloning method: Gateway Cloning
  Sequencing primers: 5′ M13-fwd; 3′ M13-rev
Terms and licenses: Academic/Nonprofit Terms; Industry Terms
Depositor comments: This plasmid contains a STOP codon at the end of the codon-optimized ORF. For the version of this plasmid that does not contain a STOP codon, please see Addgene plasmid 132088 For more information on the full Resolute plasmid collection, please see www.addgene.org/depositor-collections/re-solute/. Please provide your feedback on this plasmid to the RESOLUTE consortium by filling out their RESOLUTE repository feedback form: https://forms.office.com/Pages/ResponsePage.aspx?id=0e05yklzmkS7rjFGQL4N7z4feCLQvEJAmVcOCM_u885UN1JJRko0Ukg4TVQwNTZLOUxPQVJWT1NHUCQlQCN0PWcu
How to cite: pDONR221-SLC34A2_STOP was a gift from RESOLUTE Consortium & Giulio Superti-Furga (Addgene plasmid # 161254 ; http://n2t.net/addgene:161254 ; RRID:Addgene_161254)
