>Addgene plasmid #161254 | pDONR221-SLC34A2_STOP | depositor partial sequence | sequence record 312443 | Codon-optimized ORF of SLC34A2
ATGGCACCATGGCCTGAGCTGGGCGACGCACAGCCAAACCCTGATAAGTACCTGGAGGGAGCAGCAGGAC
AGCAGCCAACCGCACCCGACAAGAGCAAGGAGACCAACAAGACAGATAATACCGAGGCCCCTGTGACAAA
GATCGAGCTGCTGCCAAGCTATTCCACCGCCACACTGATCGACGAGCCCACCGAGGTGGACGATCCTTGG
AATCTGCCAACACTGCAGGACTCTGGCATCAAGTGGAGCGAGCGGGATACCAAGGGCAAGATCCTGTGCT
TCTTCCAGGGCATCGGCAGACTGATCCTGCTGCTGGGCTTTCTGTACTTCTTCGTGTGCTCCCTGGATAT
CCTGAGCTCCGCCTTCCAGCTGGTGGGAGGCAAGATGGCAGGACAGTTCTTTTCCAACTCTAGCATCATG
TCTAATCCACTGCTGGGACTGGTCATCGGCGTGCTGGTGACCGTGCTGGTGCAGTCCTCTAGCACCTCTA
CAAGCATCGTGGTGAGCATGGTGTCCTCTAGCCTGCTGACCGTGAGGGCCGCCATCCCTATCATCATGGG
CGCCAACATCGGCACATCCATCACCAATACAATCGTGGCCCTGATGCAAGTGGGCGACCGCTCTGAGTTT
CGGAGAGCCTTCGCCGGAGCAACCGTGCACGATTTCTTTAACTGGCTGTCCGTGCTGGTGCTGCTGCCTG
TGGAGGTGGCCACCCACTACCTGGAGATCATCACACAGCTGATCGTGGAGTCTTTCCACTTTAAGAATGG
CGAGGACGCCCCTGACCTGCTGAAAGTGATCACAAAGCCCTTCACCAAGCTGATCGTGCAGCTGGACAAG
AAAGTGATCTCTCAGATCGCCATGAACGATGAGAAGGCCAAGAATAAGAGCCTGGTGAAGATCTGGTGTA
AGACCTTCACAAACAAGACCCAGATCAATGTGACAGTGCCCTCCACCGCCAATTGTACATCCCCTTCTCT
GTGCTGGACAGACGGCATCCAGAACTGGACCATGAAGAATGTGACATATAAGGAGAACATCGCCAAGTGC
CAGCACATCTTTGTGAATTTCCACCTGCCCGATCTGGCCGTGGGCACCATCCTGCTGATCCTGTCTCTGC
TGGTGCTGTGCGGCTGCCTGATCATGATCGTGAAGATCCTGGGAAGCGTGCTGAAGGGACAGGTGGCAAC
AGTGATCAAGAAGACAATCAACACCGACTTCCCTTTTCCATTCGCCTGGCTGACCGGATACCTGGCAATC
CTGGTGGGAGCAGGAATGACCTTCATCGTGCAGTCCTCTAGCGTGTTCACCAGCGCCCTGACACCACTGA
TCGGAATCGGCGTGATCACCATCGAGCGGGCCTATCCTCTGACACTGGGCAGCAATATCGGCACCACAAC
CACAGCAATCCTGGCCGCCCTGGCATCCCCTGGAAACGCCCTGAGATCCTCTCTGCAGATCGCCCTGTGC
CACTTCTTTTTCAATATCAGCGGCATCCTGCTGTGGTATCCCATCCCTTTCACCCGGCTGCCAATCAGAA
TGGCCAAGGGCCTGGGCAACATCTCCGCCAAGTACCGGTGGTTTGCCGTGTTCTATCTGATCATCTTTTT
CTTTCTGATCCCACTGACCGTGTTTGGCCTGTCTCTGGCAGGATGGCGGGTGCTGGTGGGAGTGGGCGTG
CCCGTGGTGTTCATCATCATCCTGGTGCTGTGCCTGAGACTGCTGCAGAGCAGGTGCCCACGCGTGCTGC
CTAAGAAGCTGCAGAACTGGAATTTTCTGCCACTGTGGATGAGGAGCCTGAAGCCCTGGGACGCCGTGGT
GTCCAAGTTTACCGGCTGTTTCCAGATGCGCTGCTGTTGCTGTTGCCGGGTGTGCTGCAGGGCATGTTGC
CTGCTGTGCGATTGCCCAAAGTGTTGCAGGTGCTCCAAGTGTTGCGAGGACCTGGAGGAGGCACAGGAGG
GACAGGATGTGCCAGTGAAGGCCCCCGAGACCTTCGACAACATCACAATCTCTAGGGAGGCACAGGGAGA
GGTGCCAGCAAGCGATTCCAAGACAGAGTGCACCGCCCTGTAA
